Addgene plasmid #205164: pAG1160 mCherry-FIREtag
Purpose: Expresses mCherry -FIREtag in mammalian cells
Depositing lab: Arnaud Gautier. Depositing organization: Sorbonne Université. Publication: A fluorogenic chemically induced dimerization technology for controlling, imaging and sensing protein proximity. Bottone S, Joliot O, Cakil ZV, El Hajji L, Rakotoarison LM, Boncompain G, Perez F, Gautier A. Nat Methods. 2023 Aug 28. doi: 10.1038/s41592-023-01988-8. PubMed 37640938.
Backbone
  Vector backbone: pIRES
  Backbone size w/o insert (bp): 4005
  Vector type: Mammalian Expression
  Selectable markers: Neomycin (select with G418)
Growth in bacteria
  Bacterial resistance: Kanamycin, 50 μg/mL
  Growth temperature: 37°C
  Growth strain: DH5alpha
  Copy number: High Copy
Gene/Insert
  Gene/Insert name: mCherry-FIREtag
  Cloning method: Gibson Cloning
  Sequencing primers: 5′ cgcaaatgggcggtaggcgtg
Terms and licenses: Academic/Nonprofit Terms; Industry Terms: Not Available to Industry
How to cite: pAG1160 mCherry-FIREtag was a gift from Arnaud Gautier (Addgene plasmid # 205164 ; http://n2t.net/addgene:205164 ; RRID:Addgene_205164)
