[The description below was written by a language model from this plasmid's Addgene catalogue record and pLannotate feature annotations shown in this document.]
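Description:
pAG1160 mCherry-FIREtag is a 4.7 kb mammalian expression plasmid, recorded as built on a pIRES backbone by Gibson cloning, that drives constitutive expression of the red fluorescent protein mCherry fused at its C-terminus to FIREtag. Transcription is controlled by the human cytomegalovirus immediate-early enhancer and promoter and is terminated by an SV40 polyadenylation signal. The feature annotation places the mCherry coding sequence directly after a remnant of the multiple cloning site. It is followed by a very short segment that matches a fragment of Y-FAST, the small fluorogen-binding tag derived from photoactive yellow protein. This short FAST-like stretch corresponds in position to the FIREtag named in the record, although the annotation does not label it as such. Despite the backbone name, no IRES element appears in the feature table. The small large T antigen fragment upstream of the poly(A) signal is most likely just part of the SV40 late region carrying that signal.

The plasmid replicates in bacteria at high copy from a ColE1/pUC-type origin, and it also carries an f1 origin for single-stranded DNA production. A single NeoR/KanR gene (Tn5 aminoglycoside phosphotransferase) serves both hosts: the bacterial AmpR promoter drives it for kanamycin selection, and the SV40 early promoter, with an HSV TK poly(A) signal, drives it for G418 selection of transfected mammalian cells. The short ble and bGH poly(A) fragments appear to be backbone remnants. The associated publication describes a fluorogenic chemically induced dimerization technology for controlling, imaging and sensing protein proximity. In that setting this construct supplies a red-labelled FIREtag fusion, though the record does not spell out its exact experimental role.
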