Features (pLannotate 1.2.2; 15 found; start..end, strand, type, name):
     61..364     +  enhancer       CMV enhancer: human cytomegalovirus immediate early enhancer
    365..568     +  promoter       CMV promoter: human cytomegalovirus (CMV) immediate early promoter
    591..614     +  misc_feature   MCS (fragment): multiple cloning site
    615..1322    +  CDS            mCherry: mCherry is a basic (constitutively fluorescent) red fluorescent protein published in 2004, derived from Discosoma sp.. It is reported to be a very rapidly-maturing monomer with low acid sensitivity.
   1338..1373    +  CDS            Y-FAST (fragment): small protein tag, derived from photoactive yellow protein, that allows in vivo fluorescent labeling by addition of a cell-permeant fluorogen (Plamont et al., 2016)
   1395..1478    +  CDS            large T antigen (fragment): large T antigen from SV40 (simian virus 40)
   1501..1622    +  polyA_signal   SV40 poly(A) signal: SV40 polyadenylation signal
   1656..2084    -  rep_origin     f1 ori (sequence partly withheld): f1 bacteriophage origin of replication; arrow indicates direction of (+) strand synthesis
   2111..2215    +  promoter       AmpR promoter: bla
   2217..2574    +  promoter       SV40 promoter: SV40 enhancer and early promoter
   2609..3403    +  CDS            NeoR/KanR: aminoglycoside phosphotransferase from Tn5; aph(3')-II (or nptII); confers resistance to neomycin, kanamycin, and G418 (Geneticin®)
   3424..3576    +  CDS            ble (fragment): BLE_KLEPN - Experimental evidence at protein level: Swiss-Prot protein existence level 1. Binding protein with a strong affinity to the bleomycin family of antibiotics. Binds to CL990; an antimitotic-antibiotic compound. From Klebsiella pneumoniae.
   3635..3682    +  polyA_signal   HSV TK poly(A) signal: herpes simplex virus thymidine kinase polyadenylation signal (Cole and Stacy, 1985)
   3773..3789    -  polyA_signal   bGH poly(A) signal (fragment): bovine growth hormone polyadenylation signal
   4011..4599    +  rep_origin     ori: high-copy-number ColE1/pMB1/pBR322/pUC origin of replication
>Addgene plasmid #205164 | pAG1160 mCherry-FIREtag | addgene full sequence | sequence record 406779 | Addgene NGS Result
TAGTTATTAATAGTAATCAATTACGGGGTCATTAGTTCATAGCCCATATATGGAGTTCCGCGTTACATAA
CTTACGGTAAATGGCCCGCCTGGCTGACCGCCCAACGACCCCCGCCCATTGACGTCAATAATGACGTATG
TTCCCATAGTAACGCCAATAGGGACTTTCCATTGACGTCAATGGGTGGAGTATTTACGGTAAACTGCCCA
CTTGGCAGTACATCAAGTGTATCATATGCCAAGTACGCCCCCTATTGACGTCAATGACGGTAAATGGCCC
GCCTGGCATTATGCCCAGTACATGACCTTATGGGACTTTCCTACTTGGCAGTACATCTACGTATTAGTCA
TCGCTATTACCATGGTGATGCGGTTTTGGCAGTACATCAATGGGCGTGGATAGCGGTTTGACTCACGGGG
ATTTCCAAGTCTCCACCCCATTGACGTCAATGGGAGTTTGTTTTGGCACCAAAATCAACGGGACTTTCCA
AAATGTCGTAACAACTCCGCCCCATTGACGCAAATGGGCGGTAGGCGTGTACGGTGGGAGGTCTATATAA
GCAGAGCTGGTTTAGTGAACCGTCAGATCCGCTAGCGCTACCGGACTCAGATCTATGGTGAGCAAGGGCG
AGGAGGATAACATGGCCATCATCAAGGAGTTCATGCGCTTCAAGGTGCACATGGAGGGCTCCGTGAACGG
CCACGAGTTCGAGATCGAGGGCGAGGGCGAGGGCCGCCCCTACGAGGGCACCCAGACCGCCAAGCTGAAG
GTGACCAAGGGTGGCCCCCTGCCCTTCGCCTGGGACATCCTGTCCCCTCAGTTCATGTACGGCTCCAAGG
CCTACGTGAAGCACCCCGCCGACATCCCCGACTACTTGAAGCTGTCCTTCCCCGAGGGCTTCAAGTGGGA
GCGCGTGATGAACTTCGAGGACGGCGGCGTGGTGACCGTGACCCAGGACTCCTCCCTGCAGGACGGCGAG
TTCATCTACAAGGTGAAGCTGCGCGGCACCAACTTCCCCTCCGACGGCCCCGTAATGCAGAAGAAGACCA
TGGGCTGGGAGGCCTCCTCCGAGCGGATGTACCCCGAGGACGGCGCCCTGAAGGGCGAGATCAAGCAGAG
GCTGAAGCTGAAGGACGGCGGCCACTACGACGCTGAGGTCAAGACCACCTACAAGGCCAAGAAGCCCGTG
CAGCTGCCCGGCGCCTACAACGTCAACATCAAGTTGGACATCACCTCCCACAACGAGGACTACACCATCG
TGGAACAGTACGAACGCGCCGAGGGCCGCCACTCCACCGGCGGCATGGACGAGCTGTACAAGTCTAGAGG
CGGCGGCTCCGGTGACAGATATTGGGTCTTTGTGAAACGGGTGTAATGAGCGGCCGCGACTCTAGATCAT
AATCAGCCATACCACATTTGTAGAGGTTTTACTTGCTTTAAAAAACCTCCCACACCTCCCCCTGAACCTG
AAACATAAAATGAATGCAATTGTTGTTGTTAACTTGTTTATTGCAGCTTATAATGGTTACAAATAAAGCA
ATAGCATCACAAATTTCACAAATAAAGCATTTTTTTCACTGCATTCTAGTTGTGGTTTGTCCAAACTCAT
CAATGTATCTTAAGGCGTAAATTGTAAGCGTTAATATTTTGTTAAAATTCGCGTTAAATTTTTGTTAAAT
CAGCTCATTTTTTAACCAATAGGCCGAAATCGGCAAAATCCCTTATAAATCAAAAGAATAGACCGAGATA
GGGT
[37 nt withheld, positions 1755-1791]
AAAGAACGTGGACTCCAACGTCAAAGG
[49 nt withheld, positions 1819-1867]
T
[91 nt withheld, positions 1869-1959]
G
[124 nt withheld, positions 1961-2084]
CAGGTGGCACTTTTCGGGGAAATGTGCGCGGAACCCCTATTTGTTTATTTTTCTAAATACATTCAAATAT
GTATCCGCTCATGAGACAATAACCCTGATAAATGCTTCAATAATATTGAAAAAGGAAGAGTCCTGAGGCG
GAAAGAACCAGCTGTGGAATGTGTGTCAGTTAGGGTGTGGAAAGTCCCCAGGCTCCCCAGCAGGCAGAAG
TATGCAAAGCATGCATCTCAATTAGTCAGCAACCAGGTGTGGAAAGTCCCCAGGCTCCCCAGCAGGCAGA
AGTATGCAAAGCATGCATCTCAATTAGTCAGCAACCATAGTCCCGCCCCTAACTCCGCCCATCCCGCCCC
TAACTCCGCCCAGTTCCGCCCATTCTCCGCCCCATGGCTGACTAATTTTTTTTATTTATGCAGAGGCCGA
GGCCGCCTCGGCCTCTGAGCTATTCCAGAAGTAGTGAGGAGGCTTTTTTGGAGGCCTAGGCTTTTGCAAA
GATCGATCAAGAGACAGGATGAGGATCGTTTCGCATGATTGAACAAGATGGATTGCACGCAGGTTCTCCG
GCCGCTTGGGTGGAGAGGCTATTCGGCTATGACTGGGCACAACAGACAATCGGCTGCTCTGATGCCGCCG
TGTTCCGGCTGTCAGCGCAGGGGCGCCCGGTTCTTTTTGTCAAGACCGACCTGTCCGGTGCCCTGAATGA
ACTGCAAGACGAGGCAGCGCGGCTATCGTGGCTGGCCACGACGGGCGTTCCTTGCGCAGCTGTGCTCGAC
GTTGTCACTGAAGCGGGAAGGGACTGGCTGCTATTGGGCGAAGTGCCGGGGCAGGATCTCCTGTCATCTC
ACCTTGCTCCTGCCGAGAAAGTATCCATCATGGCTGATGCAATGCGGCGGCTGCATACGCTTGATCCGGC
TACCTGCCCATTCGACCACCAAGCGAAACATCGCATCGAGCGAGCACGTACTCGGATGGAAGCCGGTCTT
GTCGATCAGGATGATCTGGACGAAGAGCATCAGGGGCTCGCGCCAGCCGAACTGTTCGCCAGGCTCAAGG
CGAGCATGCCCGACGGCGAGGATCTCGTCGTGACCCATGGCGATGCCTGCTTGCCGAATATCATGGTGGA
AAATGGCCGCTTTTCTGGATTCATCGACTGTGGCCGGCTGGGTGTGGCGGACCGCTATCAGGACATAGCG
TTGGCTACCCGTGATATTGCTGAAGAGCTTGGCGGCGAATGGGCTGACCGCTTCCTCGTGCTTTACGGTA
TCGCCGCTCCCGATTCGCAGCGCATCGCCTTCTATCGCCTTCTTGACGAGTTCTTCTGAGCGGGACTCTG
GGGTTCGAAATGACCGACCAAGCGACGCCCAACCTGCCATCACGAGATTTCGATTCCACCGCCGCCTTCT
ATGAAAGGTTGGGCTTCGGAATCGTTTTCCGGGACGCCGGCTGGATGATCCTCCAGCGCGGGGATCTCAT
GCTGGAGTTCTTCGCCCACCCTAGGGGGAGGCTAACTGAAACACGGAAGGAGACAATACCGGAAGGAACC
CGCGCTATGACGGCAATAAAAAGACAGAATAAAACGCACGGTGTTGGGTCGTTTGTTCATAAACGCGGGG
TTCGGTCCCAGGGCTGGCACTCTGTCGATACCCCACCGAGACCCCATTGGGGCCAATACGCCCGCGTTTC
TTCCTTTTCCCCACCCCACCCCCCAAGTTCGGGTGAAGGCCCAGGGCTCGCAGCCAACGTCGGGGCGGCA
GGCCCTGCCATAGCCTCAGGTTACTCATATATACTTTAGATTGATTTAAAACTTCATTTTTAATTTAAAA
GGATCTAGGTGAAGATCCTTTTTGATAATCTCATGACCAAAATCCCTTAACGTGAGTTTTCGTTCCACTG
AGCGTCAGACCCCGTAGAAAAGATCAAAGGATCTTCTTGAGATCCTTTTTTTCTGCGCGTAATCTGCTGC
TTGCAAACAAAAAAACCACCGCTACCAGCGGTGGTTTGTTTGCCGGATCAAGAGCTACCAACTCTTTTTC
CGAAGGTAACTGGCTTCAGCAGAGCGCAGATACCAAATACTGTTCTTCTAGTGTAGCCGTAGTTAGGCCA
CCACTTCAAGAACTCTGTAGCACCGCCTACATACCTCGCTCTGCTAATCCTGTTACCAGTGGCTGCTGCC
AGTGGCGATAAGTCGTGTCTTACCGGGTTGGACTCAAGACGATAGTTACCGGATAAGGCGCAGCGGTCGG
GCTGAACGGGGGGTTCGTGCACACAGCCCAGCTTGGAGCGAACGACCTACACCGAACTGAGATACCTACA
GCGTGAGCTATGAGAAAGCGCCACGCTTCCCGAAGGGAGAAAGGCGGACAGGTATCCGGTAAGCGGCAGG
GTCGGAACAGGAGAGCGCACGAGGGAGCTTCCAGGGGGAAACGCCTGGTATCTTTATAGTCCTGTCGGGT
TTCGCCACCTCTGACTTGAGCGTCGATTTTTGTGATGCTCGTCAGGGGGGCGGAGCCTATGGAAAAACGC
CAGCAACGCGGCCTTTTTACGGTTCCTGGCCTTTTGCTGGCCTTTTGCTCACATGTTCTTTCCTGCGTTA
TCCCCTGATTCTGTGGATAACCGTATTACCGCCATGCAT
